Addgene plasmid #73397: pETM6-Pc4CL-PhCHS-CmCHI
Purpose: Expresses three enzymes to convert phenylpropanoic acids to flavanones in vivo
Depositing lab: Mattheos Koffas. Depositing organization: Rensselaer Polytechnic Institute. Publication: Experimental and computational optimization of an Escherichia coli co-culture for the efficient production of flavonoids. Jones JA, Vernacchio VR, Sinkoe AL, Collins SM, Ibrahim MH, Lachance DM, Hahn J, Koffas MA. Metab Eng. 2016 Feb 6;35:55-63. doi: 10.1016/j.ymben.2016.01.006. PubMed 26860871.
Backbone
  Vector backbone: pETM6
  Backbone manufacturer: Koffas Lab, Addgene Plasmid #49795
  Backbone size w/o insert (bp): 5203
  Vector type: Bacterial Expression
Growth in bacteria
  Bacterial resistance: Ampicillin, 100 μg/mL
  Growth temperature: 37°C
  Growth strain: DH5alpha
  Copy number: High Copy
Gene/Insert 1
  Gene/Insert name: Pc4CL
  Species: P. crispum
  Promoter: T7
  Cloning method: Restriction Enzyme; 5′ cloning site unknown (unknown if destroyed); 3′ cloning site unknown (unknown if destroyed)
  Sequencing primers: 5′ pBRrevBam
Gene/Insert 2
  Gene/Insert name: PhCHS
  Species: P. hybrida
  Promoter: T7
  Cloning method: Restriction Enzyme; 5′ cloning site unknown (unknown if destroyed); 3′ cloning site unknown (unknown if destroyed)
  Sequencing primers: 5′ unknown
Gene/Insert 3
  Gene/Insert name: CmCHI
  Species: C. maxima
  Promoter: T7
  Cloning method: Restriction Enzyme; 5′ cloning site unknown (unknown if destroyed); 3′ cloning site unknown (unknown if destroyed)
  Sequencing primers: 5′ unknown
Terms and licenses: Academic/Nonprofit Terms; Industry Terms: Not Available to Industry
How to cite: pETM6-Pc4CL-PhCHS-CmCHI was a gift from Mattheos Koffas (Addgene plasmid # 73397 ; http://n2t.net/addgene:73397 ; RRID:Addgene_73397)
