[The description below was written by a language model from this plasmid's Addgene catalogue record and pLannotate feature annotations shown in this document.]
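Description:
pETM6-Pc4CL-PhCHS-CmCHI is a bacterial expression plasmid built on the pETM6 backbone, a pET-type vector, and it carries a three-enzyme plant pathway for E. coli metabolic engineering. The 9,263 bp construct replicates from a ColE1/pBR322-type origin, with the bom region and the rop gene also annotated. The catalogue lists it as high copy, although rop normally moderates copy number. Selection is by ampicillin through the β-lactamase gene. An f1 origin and short remnants of the tetracycline resistance gene are also present as backbone carry-over. A lacI gene with its own promoter supplies the lac repressor.

The payload consists of three coding sequences arranged in the same orientation: 4-coumarate:CoA ligase from Petroselinum crispum (Pc4CL), chalcone synthase from Petunia hybrida (PhCHS) and chalcone isomerase from Citrus maxima (CmCHI). Each gene sits in its own complete expression unit, with a T7 promoter, lac operator, T7 gene 10 ribosome binding site and T7 terminator, so the genes are transcribed as separate monocistronic messages. Expression therefore requires a host that supplies T7 RNA polymerase and is inducible with IPTG. The automated annotation labels the three open reading frames by their closest database homologues from tobacco, Hypericum and Arabidopsis, which reflects sequence similarity rather than the stated source species. The S-tag fragments downstream of each gene, and a short FAPα2 hit, appear to be vector remnants or incidental matches rather than intended fusions.

Together the enzymes activate a phenylpropanoic acid to its CoA thioester, condense it to a chalcone and cyclise this to a flavanone such as naringenin. The plasmid was used in optimising an E. coli co-culture for flavonoid production.
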