Features (pLannotate 1.2.2; 31 found; start..end, strand, type, name):
      3..27      +  protein_bind   lac operator: The lac repressor binds to the lac operator to inhibit transcription in E. coli. This inhibition can be relieved by adding lactose or isopropyl-β-D-thiogalactopyranoside (IPTG). lac repressor encoded by lacI
     42..64      +  RBS            RBS: efficient ribosome binding site from bacteriophage T7 gene 10 (Olins and Rangwala, 1989)
     99..1700    +  CDS            4CL2: 4CL2_TOBAC - Experimental evidence at protein level: Swiss-Prot protein existence level 1. From Nicotiana tabacum (Common tobacco).
   1728..1769    +  CDS            S-Tag (fragment): affinity and epitope tag derived from pancreatic ribonuclease A
   1825..1872    +  terminator     T7 terminator: transcription terminator for bacteriophage T7 RNA polymerase
   1906..1924    +  promoter       T7 promoter: promoter for bacteriophage T7 RNA polymerase
   1925..1949    +  protein_bind   lac operator: The lac repressor binds to the lac operator to inhibit transcription in E. coli. This inhibition can be relieved by adding lactose or isopropyl-β-D-thiogalactopyranoside (IPTG). lac repressor encoded by lacI
   1964..1986    +  RBS            RBS: efficient ribosome binding site from bacteriophage T7 gene 10 (Olins and Rangwala, 1989)
   1994..3157    +  CDS            CHSY_HYPAN: Experimental evidence at protein level: Swiss-Prot protein existence level 1. The primary product of this enzyme is 4,2',4',6'- tetrahydroxychalcone (also termed naringenin-chalcone or chalcone) which undergoes enzyme-catalyzed or spontaneous isomerization into naringenin. From Hypericum androsaemum (Tutsan).
   3185..3226    +  CDS            S-Tag (fragment): affinity and epitope tag derived from pancreatic ribonuclease A
   3282..3329    +  terminator     T7 terminator: transcription terminator for bacteriophage T7 RNA polymerase
   3363..3381    +  promoter       T7 promoter: promoter for bacteriophage T7 RNA polymerase
   3382..3406    +  protein_bind   lac operator: The lac repressor binds to the lac operator to inhibit transcription in E. coli. This inhibition can be relieved by adding lactose or isopropyl-β-D-thiogalactopyranoside (IPTG). lac repressor encoded by lacI
   3421..3443    +  RBS            RBS: efficient ribosome binding site from bacteriophage T7 gene 10 (Olins and Rangwala, 1989)
   3457..4092    +  CDS            CHI1 (fragment): CFI1_ARATH - Also known as CFI, TT5. Experimental evidence at protein level: Swiss-Prot protein existence level 1. Catalyzes the intramolecular cyclization of bicyclic chalcones into tricyclic (S)-flavanones. Responsible for the isomerization of 4,2',4',6'-tetrahydroxychalcone (also termed chalcone) into naringenin. From Arabidopsis thaliana (Mouse-ear cress).
   4120..4143    +  CDS            FAPα2 (fragment): fluorogen-activating protein composed of a dimer of the L5-MG single-chain antibody fragment (Szent-Gyorgyi et al., 2008) binds malachite green derivatives to produce red fluorescence
   4198..4239    +  CDS            S-Tag (fragment): affinity and epitope tag derived from pancreatic ribonuclease A
   4295..4342    +  terminator     T7 terminator: transcription terminator for bacteriophage T7 RNA polymerase
   4386..4841    +  rep_origin     f1 ori (sequence partly withheld): f1 bacteriophage origin of replication; arrow indicates direction of (+) strand synthesis
   4956..5816    -  CDS            AmpR: β-lactamase; bla; confers resistance to ampicillin, carbenicillin, and related antibiotics
   5817..5909    -  promoter       AmpR promoter: bla
   5990..6578    +  rep_origin     ori: high-copy-number ColE1/pMB1/pBR322/pUC origin of replication
   6764..6906    -  misc_feature   bom: basis of mobility region from pBR322
   7008..7199    -  CDS            rop: Rop protein, which maintains plasmids at low copy number; rop
   7216..7596    +  CDS            YPB1_ECOLX: Protein predicted: Swiss-Prot protein existence level 4. From Escherichia coli.
   7658..7722    -  CDS            TcR (fragment): tetracycline efflux protein; tet; confers resistance to tetracycline
   7737..7758    -  protein_bind   CAP binding site: CAP binding activates transcription in the presence of cAMP. E. coli catabolite activator protein
   7771..8853    -  CDS            lacI: lac repressor; lacI; The lac repressor binds to the lac operator to inhibit transcription in E. coli. This inhibition can be relieved by adding lactose or isopropyl-β-D-thiogalactopyranoside (IPTG).
   8854..8931    -  promoter       lacI promoter: lacI
   8939..9212    -  CDS            TcR (fragment): tetracycline efflux protein; tet; confers resistance to tetracycline
   9247..2       +  promoter       T7 promoter (across the origin): promoter for bacteriophage T7 RNA polymerase
>Addgene plasmid #73397 | pETM6-Pc4CL-PhCHS-CmCHI | depositor full sequence | sequence record 139062 | pETM6-Pc4CL-PhCHS-CmCHI sequence 9263 bps
GGGGAATTGTGAGCGGATAACAATTCCCCTCTAGAAATAATTTTGTTTAACTTTAAGAAGGAGATATACA
TATGGGAGACTGTGTAGCACCCAAAGAAGACCTTATTTTCCGATCGAAACTCCCTGATATTTACATCCCG
AAACACCTTCCGTTACATACTTATTGTTTCGAAAACATCTCGAAAGTTGGCGACAAGTCCTGTTTAATAA
ATGGCGCTACAGGCGAAACGTTCACTTATTCCCAAGTTGAGCTCCTTTCCAGGAAAGTTGCATCAGGGTT
AAACAAACTCGGCATTCAACAGGGCGATACCATCATGCTTTTGCTCCCTAACTCCCCTGAGTATTTTTTC
GCTTTCTTAGGCGCATCGTATCGTGGTGCAATTTCTACTATGGCCAATCCGTTTTTCACTTCTGCTGAGG
TGATCAAACAGCTCAAAGCATCCCAAGCTAAGCTCATAATTACGCAAGCTTGTTACGTAGACAAAGTGAA
AGACTACGCAGCAGAGAAAAATATACAGATCATTTGCATCGATGATGCTCCTCAGGATTGTTTACATTTC
TCCAAACTTATGGAAGCTGATGAATCAGAAATGCCTGAGGTTGTGATCAATTCAGACGATGTCGTCGCGT
TACCTTACTCATCGGGTACTACAGGACTACCGAAAGGTGTTATGTTGACACACAAAGGACTTGTTACTAG
CGTGGCACAACAAGTTGATGGAGACAATCCGAATTTATATATGCATAGCGAGGATGTGATGATCTGCATA
TTGCCTTTGTTTCATATTTATTCGCTTAACGCGGTGTTGTGCTGTGGACTCAGAGCAGGGGTGACGATCT
TGATTATGCAGAAATTTGATATTGTGCCATTTTTGGAACTGATACAGAAATATAAAGTTACAATTGGACC
GTTTGTGCCACCAATTGTGTTGGCAATTGCGAAAAGTCCAGTGGTGGATAAATATGACTTGTCGTCGGTG
AGGACGGTTATGTCTGGAGCTGCTCCGTTAGGGAAGGAGCTTGAAGATGCTGTTAGAGCTAAGTTTCCTA
ATGCCAAACTTGGTCAGGGATATGGAATGACAGAGGCAGGGCCAGTTTTAGCAATGTGCCTGGCGTTTGC
AAAGGAACCATACGAGATCAAATCGGGTGCCTGTGGAACTGTTGTGAGGAATGCTGAAATGAAAATTGTG
GATCCTGAGACCAACGCCTCTCTTCCACGAAACCAACGCGGAGAGATTTGCATTCGAGGTGACCAAATTA
TGAAAGGCTACCTCAATGATCCTGAATCAACAAGGACAACAATAGACGAAGAAGGCTGGTTGCACACAGG
AGATATAGGCTTCATTGACGACGATGATGAGCTATTTATTGTTGATAGACTTAAGGAAATAATCAAATAC
AAAGGCTTCCAGGTTGCCCCTGCTGAACTTGAAGCTCTGCTACTTACTCATCCTACCATTTCCGATGCTG
CAGTTGTTCCCATGATAGATGAGAAAGCAGGAGAGGTGCCTGTGGCTTTTGTTGTGAGAACAAACGGTTT
CACCACCACTGAGGAAGAAATCAAGCAATTCGTCTCGAAACAGGTGGTGTTCTACAAGAGAATATTTCGT
GTATTTTTTGTTGATGCAATTCCGAAATCACCATCTGGAAAGATTCTTCGAAAGGACTTGAGAGCAAAAA
TAGCATCCGGTGATCTTCCCAAATAATAGGGTACCCTCGAGTCTGGTAAAGAAACCGCTGCTGCGAAATT
TGAACGCCAGCACATGGACTCGTCTACTAGTCGCAGCTTAATTAACCTAAACTGCTGCCACCGCTGAGCA
ATAACTAGCATAACCCCTTGGGGCCTCTAAACGGGTCTTGAGGGGTTTTTTGCTAGGATCGAGATCGATC
TCGATCCCGCGAAATTAATACGACTCACTATAGGGGAATTGTGAGCGGATAACAATTCCCCTCTAGAAAT
AATTTTGTTTAACTTTAAGAAGGAGATATACATATGGTGACAGTCGAGGAGTATCGTAAGGCACAACGTG
CTGAAGGTCCAGCCACTGTCATGGCCATTGGAACAGCCACACCTTCAAACTGTGTTGATCAAAGCACTTA
CCCTGATTTTTATTTTCGTATCACTAACAGTGAGCACAAGACTGATCTTAAGGAGAAATTTAAGCGCATG
TGTGAAAAATCAATGATTAAGAAAAGGTACATGCACTTAACAGAGGAAATCTTGAAAGAGAATCCTAGTA
TGTGTGAATACATGGCACCTTCTCTTGATGCTAGGCAAGACATAGTGGTGGTTGAAGTGCCCAAACTTGG
CAAAGAGGCAGCTCAAAAGGCCATCAAGGAATGGGGCCAGCCCAAGTCCAAAATTACCCATTTGGTCTTT
TGCACAACCAGTGGTGTGGACATGCCTGGGTGTGACTATCAACTCACTAAGCTACTTGGGCTTCGTCCAT
CGGTCAAGAGGCTTATGATGTACCAACAAGGTTGCTTTGCTGGTGGCACGGTTCTTCGGTTAGCCAAGGA
CTTGGCTGAAAACAACAAGGGCGCTCGAGTCCTTGTTGTTTGTTCAGAAATCACCGCGGTCACTTTCCGT
GGGCCAAATGATACTCATTTGGATAGTTTAGTTGGCCAAGCACTTTTTGGTGATGGGGCAGGCGCGATCA
TTATAGGTTCTGATCCAATTCCAGGGGTCGAAAGGCCTTTGTTCGAGCTCGTTTCAGCAGCCCAAACTCT
TCTCCCAGATAGCCATGGTGCTATTGATGGCCATCTCCGTGAAGTTGGGCTTACATTCCACTTACTCAAA
GATGTTCCTGGGCTGATCTCAAAAAATATTGAGAAGAGCCTTGAGGAAGCATTCAAACCTTTGGGCATTT
CTGATTGGAACTCTCTATTCTGGATTGCTCATCCAGGTGGGCCTGCAATTTTGGACCAAGTTGAAATAAA
GTTGGGCCTAAAGCCCGAGAAACTTAAGGCTACAAGGAATGTGTTAAGTAACTATGGTAACATGTCAAGT
GCTTGTGTACTGTTTATTTTGGATGAAATGAGAAAGGCCTCAGCCAAAGAAGGTTTAGGAACTACTGGTG
AAGGGCTTGAGTGGGGTGTTCTTTTTGGATTTGGGCCTGGGCTAACAGTTGAGACTGTTGTCCTCCACAG
TGTTGCTACTTAATAGGGTACCCTCGAGTCTGGTAAAGAAACCGCTGCTGCGAAATTTGAACGCCAGCAC
ATGGACTCGTCTACTAGTCGCAGCTTAATTAACCTAAACTGCTGCCACCGCTGAGCAATAACTAGCATAA
CCCCTTGGGGCCTCTAAACGGGTCTTGAGGGGTTTTTTGCTAGGATCGAGATCGATCTCGATCCCGCGAA
ATTAATACGACTCACTATAGGGGAATTGTGAGCGGATAACAATTCCCCTCTAGAAATAATTTTGTTTAAC
TTTAAGAAGGAGATATACATATGAATCCGTCGCCGTCTGTTACCGAACTGCAAGTGGAAAATGTCACCTT
TACGCCGAGTCTGCAACCGCCGGGCTCTACCAAATCGCATTTTCTGGGCGGTGCAGGTGAACGTGGCCTG
GAAATCGAAGGCAAATTTGTTAAATTCACCGCTATTGGTGTCTATCTGGAAGAAAACGCCGTGCCGCTGC
TGGCAGGCAAATGGAAAGGCAAAACCGCCGGTGAACTGACGGAATCTGTCGAATTTTTCCGCGATGTGGT
TACCGGCCCGTTTGAAAAATTCATGAAAGTGACCATGATCCTGCCGCTGACGGGTGCGCAGTATTCAGAA
AAAGTTGCTGAAAATTGCATGGCGATTTGGAAATTTTTCGGCATCTACACCGATGCAGAAGCTAAAGCGA
TTGAAAAATTTACGGAAGTGTTCAAAGACGAAATTTTTCCGCCGGGCAGCTCTATCCTGTTCACCCAAAG
TTCCGGTTCGCTGACGATTTCATTTTCGAAAGATGGCAGCATCCCGAAAGACGGTGTCGCGGTGATTGAA
AACAATCTGCTGAGCGAAGCCGTTCTGGAATCTATGATCGGTAAAAACGGCGTCAGTCCGGCGGCCAAAA
AATCCCTGGCCGAACGTCTGTCAGCACTGCTGAATGTTGCTTCCGACAAAATGAAAGGCGGTGGCGGCTC
AGGTGGCGGTGGCTCTGGTGGCGGTGGTTCAGGCGTCAAAGAAAGTCTGGTGTGACTCGAGTCTGGTAAA
GAAACCGCTGCTGCGAAATTTGAACGCCAGCACATGGACTCGTCTACTAGTCGCAGCTTAATTAACCTAA
ACTGCTGCCACCGCTGAGCAATAACTAGCATAACCCCTTGGGGCCTCTAAACGGGTCTTGAGGGGTTTTT
TGCTAGCGAAAGGAGGAGTCGACTATATCCGGATTGGCGAATGGG
[124 nt withheld, positions 4386-4509]
C
[91 nt withheld, positions 4511-4601]
A
[49 nt withheld, positions 4603-4651]
CCTTTGACGTTGGAGTCCACGTTCTTT
[37 nt withheld, positions 4679-4715]
ACCCTATCTCGGTCTATTCTTTTGATTTATAAGGGATTTTGCCGATTTCGGCCTATTGGTTAAAAAATGA
GCTGATTTAACAAAAATTTAACGCGAATTTTAACAAAATATTAACGTTTACAATTTCTGGCGGCACGATG
GCATGAGATTATCAAAAAGGATCTTCACCTAGATCCTTTTAAATTAAAAATGAAGTTTTAAATCAATCTA
AAGTATATATGAGTAAACTTGGTCTGACAGTTACCAATGCTTAATCAGTGAGGCACCTATCTCAGCGATC
TGTCTATTTCGTTCATCCATAGTTGCCTGACTCCCCGTCGTGTAGATAACTACGATACGGGAGGGCTTAC
CATCTGGCCCCAGTGCTGCAATGATACCGCGAGACCCACGCTCACCGGCTCCAGATTTATCAGCAATAAA
CCAGCCAGCCGGAAGGGCCGAGCGCAGAAGTGGTCCTGCAACTTTATCCGCCTCCATCCAGTCTATTAAT
TGTTGCCGGGAAGCTAGAGTAAGTAGTTCGCCAGTTAATAGTTTGCGCAACGTTGTTGCCATTGCTACAG
GCATCGTGGTGTCACGCTCGTCGTTTGGTATGGCTTCATTCAGCTCCGGTTCCCAACGATCAAGGCGAGT
TACATGATCCCCCATGTTGTGCAAAAAAGCGGTTAGCTCCTTCGGTCCTCCGATCGTTGTCAGAAGTAAG
TTGGCCGCAGTGTTATCACTCATGGTTATGGCAGCACTGCATAATTCTCTTACTGTCATGCCATCCGTAA
GATGCTTTTCTGTGACTGGTGAGTACTCAACCAAGTCATTCTGAGAATAGTGTATGCGGCGACCGAGTTG
CTCTTGCCCGGCGTCAATACGGGATAATACCGCGCCACATAGCAGAACTTTAAAAGTGCTCATCATTGGA
AAACGTTCTTCGGGGCGAAAACTCTCAAGGATCTTACCGCTGTTGAGATCCAGTTCGATGTAACCCACTC
GTGCACCCAACTGATCTTCAGCATCTTTTACTTTCACCAGCGTTTCTGGGTGAGCAAAAACAGGAAGGCA
AAATGCCGCAAAAAAGGGAATAAGGGCGACACGGAAATGTTGAATACTCATACTCTTCCTTTTTCAATCA
TGATTGAAGCATTTATCAGGGTTATTGTCTCATGAGCGGATACATATTTGAATGTATTTAGAAAAATAAA
CAAATAGGTCATGACCAAAATCCCTTAACGTGAGTTTTCGTTCCACTGAGCGTCAGACCCCGTAGAAAAG
ATCAAAGGATCTTCTTGAGATCCTTTTTTTCTGCGCGTAATCTGCTGCTTGCAAACAAAAAAACCACCGC
TACCAGCGGTGGTTTGTTTGCCGGATCAAGAGCTACCAACTCTTTTTCCGAAGGTAACTGGCTTCAGCAG
AGCGCAGATACCAAATACTGTCCTTCTAGTGTAGCCGTAGTTAGGCCACCACTTCAAGAACTCTGTAGCA
CCGCCTACATACCTCGCTCTGCTAATCCTGTTACCAGTGGCTGCTGCCAGTGGCGATAAGTCGTGTCTTA
CCGGGTTGGACTCAAGACGATAGTTACCGGATAAGGCGCAGCGGTCGGGCTGAACGGGGGGTTCGTGCAC
ACAGCCCAGCTTGGAGCGAACGACCTACACCGAACTGAGATACCTACAGCGTGAGCTATGAGAAAGCGCC
ACGCTTCCCGAAGGGAGAAAGGCGGACAGGTATCCGGTAAGCGGCAGGGTCGGAACAGGAGAGCGCACGA
GGGAGCTTCCAGGGGGAAACGCCTGGTATCTTTATAGTCCTGTCGGGTTTCGCCACCTCTGACTTGAGCG
TCGATTTTTGTGATGCTCGTCAGGGGGGCGGAGCCTATGGAAAAACGCCAGCAACGCGGCCTTTTTACGG
TTCCTGGCCTTTTGCTGGCCTTTTGCTCACATGTTCTTTCCTGCGTTATCCCCTGATTCTGTGGATAACC
GTATTACCGCCTTTGAGTGAGCTGATACCGCTCGCCGCAGCCGAACGACCGAGCGCAGCGAGTCAGTGAG
CGAGGAAGCGGAAGAGCGCCTGATGCGGTATTTTCTCCTTACGCATCTGTGCGGTATTTCACACCGCATA
TATGGTGCACTCTCAGTACAATCTGCTCTGATGCCGCATAGTTAAGCCAGTATACACTCCGCTATCGCTA
CGTGACTGGGTCATGGCTGCGCCCCGACACCCGCCAACACCCGCTGACGCGCCCTGACGGGCTTGTCTGC
TCCCGGCATCCGCTTACAGACAAGCTGTGACCGTCTCCGGGAGCTGCATGTGTCAGAGGTTTTCACCGTC
ATCACCGAAACGCGCGAGGCAGCTGCGGTAAAGCTCATCAGCGTGGTCGTGAAGCGATTCACAGATGTCT
GCCTGTTCATCCGCGTCCAGCTCGTTGAGTTTCTCCAGAAGCGTTAATGTCTGGCTTCTGATAAAGCGGG
CCATGTTAAGGGCGGTTTTTTCCTGTTTGGTCACTGATGCCTCCGTGTAAGGGGGATTTCTGTTCATGGG
GGTAATGATACCGATGAAACGAGAGAGGATGCTCACGATACGGGTTACTGATGATGAACATGCCCGGTTA
CTGGAACGTTGTGAGGGTAAACAACTGGCGGTATGGATGCGGCGGGACCAGAGAAAAATCACTCAGGGTC
AATGCCAGCGCTTCGTTAATACAGATGTAGGTGTTCCACAGGGTAGCCAGCAGCATCCTGCGATGCAGAT
CCGGAACATAATGGTGCAGGGCGCTGACTTCCGCGTTTCCAGACTTTACGAAACACGGAAACCGAAGACC
ATTCATGTTGTTGCTCAGGTCGCAGACGTTTTGCAGCAGCAGTCGCTTCACGTTCGCTCGCGTATCGGTG
ATTCATTCTGCTAACCAGTAAGGCAACCCCGCCAGCCTAGCCGGGTCCTCAACGACAGGAGCACGATCAT
GCTAGTCATGCCCCGCGCCCACCGGAAGGAGCTGACTGGGTTGAAGGCTCTCAAGGGCATCGGTCGAGAT
CCCGGTGCCTAATGAGTGAGCTAACTTACATTAATTGCGTTGCGCTCACTGCCCGCTTTCCAGTCGGGAA
ACCTGTCGTGCCAGCTGCATTAATGAATCGGCCAACGCGCGGGGAGAGGCGGTTTGCGTATTGGGCGCCA
GGGTGGTTTTTCTTTTCACCAGTGAGACGGGCAACAGCTGATTGCCCTTCACCGCCTGGCCCTGAGAGAG
TTGCAGCAAGCGGTCCACGCTGGTTTGCCCCAGCAGGCGAAAATCCTGTTTGATGGTGGTTAACGGCGGG
ATATAACATGAGCTGTCTTCGGTATCGTCGTATCCCACTACCGAGATGTCCGCACCAACGCGCAGCCCGG
ACTCGGTAATGGCGCGCATTGCGCCCAGCGCCATCTGATCGTTGGCAACCAGCATCGCAGTGGGAACGAT
GCCCTCATTCAGCATTTGCATGGTTTGTTGAAAACCGGACATGGCACTCCAGTCGCCTTCCCGTTCCGCT
ATCGGCTGAATTTGATTGCGAGTGAGATATTTATGCCAGCCAGCCAGACGCAGACGCGCCGAGACAGAAC
TTAATGGGCCCGCTAACAGCGCGATTTGCTGGTGACCCAATGCGACCAGATGCTCCACGCCCAGTCGCGT
ACCGTCTTCATGGGAGAAAATAATACTGTTGATGGGTGTCTGGTCAGAGACATCAAGAAATAACGCCGGA
ACATTAGTGCAGGCAGCTTCCACAGCAATGGCATCCTGGTCATCCAGCGGATAGTTAATGATCAGCCCAC
TGACGCGTTGCGCGAGAAGATTGTGCACCGCCGCTTTACAGGCTTCGACGCCGCTTCGTTCTACCATCGA
CACCACCACGCTGGCACCCAGTTGATCGGCGCGAGATTTAATCGCCGCGACAATTTGCGACGGCGCGTGC
AGGGCCAGACTGGAGGTGGCAACGCCAATCAGCAACGACTGTTTGCCCGCCAGTTGTTGTGCCACGCGGT
TGGGAATGTAATTCAGCTCCGCCATCGCCGCTTCCACTTTTTCCCGCGTTTTCGCAGAAACGTGGCTGGC
CTGGTTCACCACGCGGGAAACGGTCTGATAAGAGACACCGGCATACTCTGCGACATCGTATAACGTTACT
GGTTTCACATTCACCACCCTGAATTGACTCTCTTCCGGGCGCTATCATGCCATACCGCGAAAGGTTTTGC
GCCATTCGATGGTGTCCGGGATCTCGACGCTCTCCCTTATGCGACTCCTGCATTAGGAAGCAGCCCAGTA
GTAGGTTGAGGCCGTTGAGCACCGCCGCCGCAAGGAATGGTGCATGCAAGGAGATGGCGCCCAACAGTCC
CCCGGCCACGGGGCCTGCCACCATACCCACGCCGAAACAAGCGCTCATGAGCCCGAAGTGGCGAGCCCGA
TCTTCCCCATCGGTGATGTCGGCGATATAGGCGCCAGCAACCGCACCTGTGGCGCCGGTGATGCCGGCCA
CGATGCGTCCGGCGTAGCCTAGGATCGAGATCGATCTCGATCCCGCGAAATTAATACGACTCACTATA
