>Addgene plasmid #73397 | pETM6-Pc4CL-PhCHS-CmCHI | addgene partial sequence | sequence record 139049 | RecAGcR 5'-GACTTTTACGCCGAGTTTGC-3'
CAGGTGAACGTGGCCTGGAAATCGAAGGCAAATTTGTTAAATTCACCGCTATTGGTGTCTATCTGGAAGA
AAACGCCGTGCCGCTGCTGGCAGGCAAATGGAAAGGCAAAACCGCCGGTGAACTGACGGAATCTGTCGAA
TTTTTCCGCGATGTGGTTACCGGCCCGTTTGAAAAATTCATGAAAGTGACCATGATCCTGCCGCTGACGG
GTGCGCAGTATTCAGAAAAAGTTGCTGAAAATTGCATGGCGATTTGGAAATTTTTCGGCATCTACACCGA
TGCAGAAGCTAAAGCGATTGAAAAATTTACGGAAGTGTTCAAAGACGAAATTTTTCCGCCGGGCAGCTCT
ATCCTGTTCACCCAAAGTTCCGGTTCGCTGACGATTTCATTTTCGAAAGATGGCAGCATCCCGAAAGACG
GTGTCGCGGTGATTGAAAACAATCTGCTGAGCGAAGCCGTTCTGGAATCTATGATCGGTAAAAACGGCGT
CAGTCCGGCGGCCAAAAAATCCCTGGCCGAACGTCTGTCAGCACTGCTGAATGTTGCTTCCGACAAAATG
AAAGGCGGTGGCGGCTCAGGTGGCGGTGGCTCTGGTGGCGGTGGTTCAGGCGTCAAAGAAAGTCTGGTGT
GACTCGAGTCTGGTAAAGAAACCGCTGCTGCGAAATTTGAACGCCAGCACATGGACTCGTCTACTAGTCG
CAGCTTA
