>Addgene plasmid #73397 | pETM6-Pc4CL-PhCHS-CmCHI | addgene partial sequence | sequence record 139060 | pBRrevBam 5'-GGTGATGTCGGCGATATAGG-3'
ATGCGTCCGGCGTAGCCTAGGATCGAGATCGATCTCGATCCCGCGAAATTAATACGACTCACTATAGGGG
AATTGTGAGCGGATAACAATTCCCCTCTAGAAATAATTTTGTTTAACTTTAAGAAGGAGATATACATATG
GGAGACTGTGTAGCACCCAAAGAAGACCTTATTTTCCGATCGAAACTCCCTGATATTTACATCCCGAAAC
ACCTTCCGTTACATACTTATTGTTTCGAAAACATCTCGAAAGTTGGCGACAAGTCCTGTTTAATAAATGG
CGCTACAGGCGAAACGTTCACTTATTCCCAAGTTGAGCTCCTTTCCAGGAAAGTTGCATCAGGGTTAAAC
AAACTCGGCATTCAACAGGGCGATACCATCATGCTTTTGCTCCCTAACTCCCCTGAGTATTTTTTCGCTT
TCTTAGGCGCATCGTATCGTGGTGCAATTTCTACTATGGCCAATCCGTTTTTCACTTCTGCTGAGGTGAT
CAAACAGCTCAAAGCATCCCAAGCTAAGCTCATAATTACGCAAGCTTGTTACGTAGACAAAGTGAAAGAC
TACGCAGCAGAGAAAAATATACAGATCATTTGCATCGATGATGCTCCTCAGGATTGTTTACATTTCTCCA
AACTTATGGAAGCTGATGAATCAGAAATGCCTGAGGTTGTGATCAATTCAGACGATGTCGTCGCGTTACC
TTACTCATCGGGTACTACAGGACTACCGAAAGGTGTTATGTTGACACACAAAGGACTTGTTACTAGCGTG
GCACAACAAGTTGATGGAGACAATCCGAATTTATATATGCATAGCGAGGATGTGATGATCTGCATATTGC
CTT
