>Addgene plasmid #73397 | pETM6-Pc4CL-PhCHS-CmCHI | addgene partial sequence | sequence record 139161 | hProgerin-F 5'-AGATGACCTGCTCCATCACC-3'
TCATTTGGCCCACGGAAAGTGACCGCGGTGATTTCTGAACAAACAACAAGGACTCGAGCGCCCTTGTTGT
TTTCAGCCAAGTCCTTGGCTAACCGAAGAACCGTGCCACCAGCAAAGCAACCTTGTTGGTACATCATAAG
CCTCTTGACCGATGGACGAAGCCCAAGTAGCTTAGTGAGTTGATAGTCACACCCAGGCATGTCCACACCA
CTGGTTGTGCAAAAGACCAAATGGGTAATTTTGGACTTGGGCTGGCCCCATTCCTTGATGGCCTTTTGAG
CTGCCTCTTTGCCAAGTTTGGGCACTTCAACCACCACTATGTCTTGCCTAGCATCAAGAGAAGGTGCCAT
GTATTCACACATACTAGGATTCTCTTTCAAGATTTCCTCTGTTAAGTGCATGTACCTTTTCTTAATCATT
GATTTTTCACACATGCGCTTAAATTTCTCCTTAAGATCAGTCTTGTGCTCACTGTTAGTGATACGAAAAT
AAAAATCAGGGTAAGTGCTTTGATCAACACAGTTTGAAGGTGTGGCTGTTCCAATGGCCATGACAGTGGC
TGGACCTTCAGCACGTTGTGCCTTACGATACTCCTCGACTGTCACCATATGTATATCTCCTTCTTAAAGT
TAAACAAAATTATTTCTAGAGGGGAATTGTTATCCGCTCACAATTCCCCTATAGTGAGTCGTATTAATTT
CGCGGGATCGAGATCGATCTCGATCCTAGCAAA
